>Addgene plasmid #140858 | pLz76_CB_operon_CsoS2_N4 | depositor full sequence | sequence record 273939 | pLz76_CB_operon_CsoS2_N4 sequence 12679 bps
AACCCGGTAAGACACGACTTATCGCCACTGGCAGCAGCCACTGGTAACAGGATTAGCAGAGCGAGGTATG
TAGGCGGTGCTACAGAGTTCTTGAAGTGGTGGCCTAACTACGGCTACACTAGAAGAACAGTATTTGGTAT
CTGCGCTCTGCTGAAGCCAGTTACCTTCGGAAAAAGAGTTGGTAGCTCTTGATCCGGCAAACAAACCACC
GCTGGTAGCGGTGGTTTTTTTGTTTGCAAGCAGCAGATTACGCGCAGAAAAAAAGGATCTCAAGAAGATC
CTTTGATCTTTTCTACGGGGTCTGACGCTCAGTCTAGTTCAGCCAGCTCGTCGTGATGTCGAAACCCAAG
CCACCCTCAGAGGTGAAGGCCGCTTCGAGCACATCGGGAAGCGTGTCGACGACGGTGCTCGGTGCCTCGG
GTAAGAGCCAGATAGATGCGGTGACGTTCACCGTCGCGATCGTGGCGGGAACCACGGTCACTGCGTCCGT
TACAACTCGCACGTCGTCGGCCAGCACGACTGACTCGACGGCTTCGATTAGCCCGGGAGAGGCAAGGCCA
TCAGGCTCGGTAGACAGAATGCTGATTAACACCTCGCCGGGAGCAGGGCTGCTCACAGCCGCGTCCTTCA
CCCGTGGGTCAGCCGTCAGCGCTTGATAGCGGTACCAGGCCGCACCGCCTGCGGTCGAGCTGCCCTTGAT
CCGCTCGATGGTGCGATCGCGAAGCTCGCCATCCGGCTCATTCGGCTGCCGCACCACGCCGTAGAACGCG
GCAAGGTTGTCGAGGTCGGGGCCGTTTGAGTAGCGAAGCAGTGTCGCAAGAAGTGCGTCGTTGATCCGCT
GACGCAGGATCAGCTCGCGGGCTGCGCAGACCTCCAGCAGCTTGATGACCGGGTCGGATTCGAGGATGGC
GGTGTAGCTGGCGTCACGCGATCGCAGGTCGTCGATCAAGTCCTGCAGGATCAGTTCAAAGTCCAGCGCT
TCGATGATGGTGGGCGCGGGAATCGTAGCAAAGTCAAGAACGGTCATGAGACGACTAAGCCCTCCAGCGT
GATACGCCTGCCCTCGGGGATGTAGTAGCCGATCAGGTTCAGCTCGACTTGACCAGCTGCGCTGGCTGAG
ACGATGCGAACCTTCTCCAGCTTCAGCCGTGGCTCCCAGCGATCGAGCGCTTCAGCTGTGGCCGCCACCA
GGTCAACGATGAGGGACTGGTTGATCGGTCTAGTCATCAAATAAAACGAAAGGCTCAGTCGAAAGACTGG
GCCTTTCGTTTTATCTGTTGTTTGTCGGTGAACGCTCTCCTGAGTAGGACAAATCCGCCGGGAGCGGATT
TGAACGTTGCGAAGCAACGGCCCGGAGGGTGGCGGGCAGGACGCCCGCCATAAACTGCCAGGCATCAAAT
TAAGCAGAAGGCCATCCTGACGGATGGCCTTTTTGCGTTTCTACTCTAGTTTCGAATTGTGAGCGCTCAC
AATTTCGAAACCCCAGGCTTGACACTTTATGCTTCCGGCTCGTATAATGTGTGGAATTGTGAGCGGATAA
CAATTTCAGCTAGGTGCGCGAATCCCCCATCCTTTCAGGAGGAACTCATGGCAGTTAAAAAGTATAGTGC
TGGTGTAAAAGAATACCGGCAGACCTATTGGATGCCGGAATACACACCGTTGGATTCCGACATCCTTGCA
TGCTTCAAAATCACCCCACAACCGGGTGTTGATCGCGAAGAAGCCGCAGCCGCGGTTGCAGCAGAATCTT
CAACCGGCACATGGACCACCGTGTGGACCGATTTGCTGACCGACATGGACTACTACAAAGGCCGTGCCTA
TCGCATTGAAGACGTACCCGGTGACGATGCGGCATTCTATGCCTTTATCGCCTACCCAATCGACCTGTTC
GAAGAAGGGTCAGTTGTTAACGTGTTTACCTCACTGGTTGGTAACGTGTTCGGCTTCAAAGCGGTACGCG
GCCTGCGTCTGGAAGATGTTCGCTTCCCACTCGCCTACGTTAAAACCTGTGGCGGCCCACCGCACGGTAT
TCAAGTCGAACGCGACAAGATGAACAAATATGGTCGCCCACTGTTGGGTTGCACCATCAAGCCAAAACTT
GGTTTGTCTGCGAAAAACTACGGCCGTGCCGTATACGAGTGCCTCCGTGGCGGCCTCGACTTCACTAAAG
ATGATGAAAACATCAATTCTCAGCCGTTCATGCGCTGGCGCGATCGCTTCTTGTTCGTACAAGACGCGAC
CGAAACTGCTGAAGCCCAAACCGGCGAACGCAAAGGCCATTACCTCAACGTAACGGCGCCAACTCCTGAA
GAAATGTACAAGCGCGCAGAATTCGCCAAAGAAATTGGCGCGCCAATCATTATGCACGACTACATCACCG
GTGGCTTCACGGCCAACACTGGCTTGGCCAAGTGGTGTCAAGACAACGGCGTACTGCTGCACATCCACCG
TGCGATGCATGCGGTTATCGACCGTAACCCGAACCACGGTATTCACTTCCGTGTTCTGACCAAGATTCTG
CGTTTGTCGGGTGGCGATCACCTGCACACCGGTACCGTTGTCGGCAAACTGGAAGGCGACCGTGCCTCTA
CTCTGGGCTGGATTGATTTGCTCCGCGAATCGTTTATCCCTGAAGATCGCTCGCGCGGTATCTTCTTCGA
TCAAGACTGGGGTTCAATGCCAGGCGTATTCGCTGTGGCCTCTGGTGGTATTCACGTATGGCACATGCCT
GCGCTGGTTAACATCTTTGGTGACGACTCTGTCCTCCAATTCGGTGGCGGTACGCTGGGTCATCCATGGG
GCAACGCTGCCGGTGCTGCTGCCAACCGTGTTGCTCTGGAAGCCTGCGTAGAAGCGCGTAACCAAGGCCG
CGATATCGAAAAAGAAGGCAAAGAAATTCTGACTGCTGCTGCACAGCACAGCCCAGAACTGAAGATTGCC
ATGGAAACTTGGAAAGAGATCAAATTCGAATTTGACACTGTCGACAAACTCGACACTCAAAATCGTTGAT
CCCTCGTACCACACAACATACTAAGGTGAGTAACCATGGCTGAAATGCAGGATTACAAGCAAAGCCTCAA
ATATGAGACTTTCTCTTATCTTCCACCCATGAACGCGGAACGCATCCGCGCTCAAATCAAGTACGCAATT
GCTCAAGGCTGGAGCCCCGGCATTGAGCACGTAGAAGTGAAAAACTCCATGAACCAATATTGGTACATGT
GGAAACTTCCCTTCTTCGGCGAACAAAATGTCGACAACGTGTTGGCTGAAATTGAAGCGTGTCGTAGTGC
GTATCCAACACACCAGGTCAAACTGGTGGCTTATGACAACTATGCGCAAAGCTTAGGTCTGGCCTTCGTG
GTCTACCGCGGCAACTAAGTCAAGTCTGTCATTGCGCTGTGCGTTTCTCTACGCACAGCACTTATTCAAG
ATGGGGTCAAACATGCGCGCCGTGCCGCCAAAGCCGCAATCTCAAGGTGGTCCAGGACGCAATGGCTATC
AAATTGATGGATACCTAGATACCGCACTTCATGGCCGCGATGCCGCCAAGCGCCACCGTGAAATGCTCTG
TCAATACGGCCGCGGCACAGCACCTTCCTGCAAGCCAACAGGCCGTGTCAAAAATTCTGTACAGTCGGGC
AACGCAGCGCCAAAAAAGGTTGAAACCGGTCACACCCTATCCGGCGGATCTGTTACGGGCACGCAAGTGG
ATCGTAAATCTCATGTGACTGGAAACGAGCCGGGCACTTGCCGAGCAGTCACGGGCACCGAGTACGTAGG
TACTGAGCAATTCACCTCTTTTTGCAATACCAGCCCCAAGCCAAATGCGACGAAGGTCAATGTGACCACA
ACGGCTCGTGGTCGCCCTGTTAGCGGTACGGAAGTTTCACGGACCGAGAAGGTAACTGGCAACGAATCCG
GTGTCTGCCGTAACGTTACCGGCACCGAATACATGAGTAATGAAGCTCACTTTTCTCTATGTGGAACAGC
CGCAAAGCCTTCACAAGCGGATAAAGTCATGTTCGGCGCCACAGCACGAACGCATCAAGTGGTCAGTGGC
AGTGATGAATTCAGGCCCTCTTCTGTTACGGGTAACGAATCGGGTGCAAAACGCACAATTACCGGCTCGC
AGTACGCAGACGAAGGTCTTGCGCGACTCACGATCAACGGAGCACCTGCAAAAGTAGCCAGAACCCACAC
CTTTGCGGGCTCTGACGTTACCGGCACGGAAATCGGTCGCTCTACTCGCGTAACTGGTGATGAAAGCGGT
TCGTGTCGTTCAATCTCAGGCACCGAGTATCTCAGTAACGAGCAATTCCAATCCTTTTGTGACACAAAAC
CTCAACGCAGCCCGTTCAAGGTTGGCCAAGATCGCACGAACAAGGGTCAGTCTGTGACTGGTAACTTGGT
TGATCGTTCCGAACTGGTTACAGGTAACGAACCAGGTTCATGCTCTCGGGTTACAGGCTCTCAGTATGGC
CAAAGCAAAATCTGCGGTGGTGGCGTGGGAAAAGTGCGCTCAATGCGCACCCTTCGCGGCACCTCAGTAT
CTGGCCAACAGCTAGATCATGCCCCAAAGATGTCCGGTGACGAGCGCGGCGGGTGCATGCCCGTCACCGG
TAATGAGTACTACGGTCGTGAACATTTCGAACCGTTTTGTACGAGCACCCCAGAGCCCGAAGCTCAATCA
ACTGAACAATCATTGACCTGTGAAGGACAAATTATTAGCGGCACTTCAGTTGACGCCAGTGATTTGGTCA
CAGGAAATGAAATCGGTGAACAGCAACTCATCAGCGGTGACGCCTATGTTGGCGCGCAGCAGACAGGTTG
CCTTCCCACTAGTCCACGCTTCAACCAAACTGGCAATGTTCAGTCAATGGGTTTTAAGAACACCAATCAG
CCAGAACAAAACTTTGCACCAGGTGAAGTAATGCCTACTGACTTTAGTATTCAAACCCCAGCTCGCTCGG
CTCAGAATCGCATTACAGGTAACGACATTGCGCCCTCAGGTCGCATTACAGGCCCTGGTATGCTGGCAAC
CGGCTTGATTACAGGAACCCCCGAATTCAGGCACGCTGCGCGCGAGTTGGTTGGTTCTCCACAACCCATG
GCAATGGCCATGGCCAACCGTAATAAGGCTGCTCAAGCACCTGTTGTGCAGCCAGAAGTGGTTGCAACTC
AGGAAAAGCCTGAGTTGGTATGTGCACCAAGAAGCGATCAAATGGATCGTGTGAGTGGCGAAGGCAAAGA
ACGTTGCCACATCACTGGCGATGACTGGTCAGTTAACAAGCACATCACCGGTACAGCCGGTCAATGGGCG
AGTGGTCGCAACCCTTCCATGCGCGGTAATGCGCGTGTGGTCGAAACCAGCGCGTTTGCCAATCGCAATG
TGCCAAAACCTGAAAAGCCGGGCTCCAAGATCACGGGCAGTAGTGGTAATGACACCCAAGGTAGTCTGAT
CACTTACTCCGGCGGCGCGCGCGGTTGAGCGTTAAGTAAAGTGTAACGATCATGAACACCCGTAACACAC
GAAGCAAGCAACGCGCACCGTTTGGTGTTAGCTCATCAGTCAAACCTCGGCTTGACTTGATTGAGCAAGC
ACCAAACCCTGCCTATGACCGCCATCCTGCTTGCATAACGTTGCCTGAGCGTACCTGCCGGCACCCGTTA
ACTGACCTTGAAGCCAACGAACAACTGGGTCGTTGCGAGGATAGCGTCAAGAACCGTTTTGATCGCGTTA
TCCCTTTCTTGCAAGTTGTTGCTGGCATTCCTCTTGGTCTGGATTATGTTACCCGTGTTCAAGAATTAGC
CCAGTCGTCGCTTGGACATACGCTGCCCGAAGAATTACTCAAAGATAATTGGATCAGTGGGCACAATTTA
AAAGGCATTTTTGGCTACGCGACTGCTAAAGCACTAACAGCAGCCACGGAACAATTCAGTCGTAAAATAA
TGTCTGAGAAGGACGATTCCGCATCGGCCATTGGCTTCTTCCTGGATTGCGGGTTCCACGCAGTGGACAT
AAGCCCTTGTGCCGATGGTCGTCTCAAAGGGTTACTGCCTTACATATTGCGTTTGCCCCTTACGGCATTC
ACCTATCGTAAAGCCTACGCAGGCTCGATGTTCGATATTGAAGATGATCTGGCACAGTGGGAGAAAAATG
AACTCCGCCGTTATCGTGAAGGTGTTCCAAATACAGCGGATCAGCCAACACGATACCTGAAAATTGCTGT
GTATCATTTCAGCACCTCTGACCCGACACACTCTGGCTGCGCGGCACACGGCAGTAATGATCGTGCAGCA
CTGGAAGCGGCTTTAACCCAGCTGATGAAATTCAGAGAAGCGGTTGAAAATGCCCATTGCTGCGGCGCAA
GTATCGATATTTTACTGATTGGCGTTGATACGGATACGGATGCCATTCGCGTTCATATTCCGGATAGCAA
AGGTTTTTTGAATCCGTATCGTTATGTTGACAACACAGTAACTTATGCGCAAACACTACATCTGGCGCCG
GATGAGGCTCGTGTGATTATTCACGAAGCAATTCTCAACGCAAACCGCAGCGATGGTTGGGCTAAAGGAA
ATGGAGTAGCCAGCGAGGGGATGCGTCGTTTTATTGGTCAGCTTTTGATCAACAACCTCTCGCAAATCGA
TTACGTAGTAAATCGTCATGGTGGTCGCTATCCACCCAATGATATTGGTCATGCTGAGCGATATATCAGT
GTTGGTGATGGTTTTGATGAAGTTCAAATCCGGAATTTAGCCTACTACGCGCATTTGGATACGGTTGAAG
AAAATGCGATTGATGTGGATGTGGGAATCAAAATTTTCACCAAACTTAATTTGAGTCGAGGTTTACCGAT
TCCGATTGCCATCCACTATCGCTATGACCCCAATGTTCCAGGCTCCAGAGAAAGAACCGTGGTCAAAGCA
AGACGGATATACAACGCCATTAAAGAGCGGTTCTCATCCTTGGATGAGCAGAATCTATTGCAGTTTCGTT
TGAGCGTTCAGGCGCAGGATATCGGAAGCCCGATTGAAGAGGTTGCATCCGCATGAAAATCATGCAAGTT
GAGAAAACGTTGGTTTCAACAAACCGTATTGCTGATATGGGTCACAAACCACTATTAGTGGTATGGGAGA
AACCGGGCGCGCCCAGGCAGGTCGCCGTGGATGCGATTGGCTGCATACCGGGCGATTGGGTTTTGTGCGT
TGGGTCATCGGCAGCACGAGAGGCTGCAGGAAGCAAGTCTTATCCCTCTGATTTGACGATTATCGGGATT
ATTGATCAGTGGAATGGTGAGTAATGGAAGTAATGCGCGTTCGTTCCGACCTAATCGCAACACGCAGGAT
TCCCGGTCTTAAAAATATCTCTTTGCGTGTCATGGAGGATGCTACGGGTAAGGTCAGTGTCGCTTGCGAT
CCCATTGGCGTTCCCGAGGGATGTTGGGTCTTTACGATTAGCGGCTCTGCCGCTCGGTTTGGCGTGGGTG
ATTTTGAGATTCTCACGGATTTGACGATTGGTGGCATCATCGATCACTGGGTAACTTGACCATCGCTAGA
TGAGTTGATTTTGAATGAGTCTTTATTGAGGAGAGAAGAAATGGCAGCAGTAACAGGTATTGCACTGGGT
ATGATTGAAACACGTGGTCTGGTTCCAGCGATTGAAGCTGCCGATGCCATGACCAAGGCCGCCGAAGTAC
GTTTGGTTGGCCGTCAATTTGTTGGTGGTGGTTACGTGACCGTTTTGGTCCGTGGTGAAACCGGTGCCGT
CAACGCAGCAGTTCGTGCGGGCGCTGATGCCTGCGAACGAGTCGGCGATGGTCTGGTCGCGGCGCATATC
ATTGCCCGTGTCCATTCCGAAGTCGAAAACATCCTGCCGAAAGCCCCTGAAGCTTAAGGATTGGGAAAGA
CGAACCGGCGCAGGCTTGTTCCGGTTCTTTGCATAAAGTGACAGCTTAGGAGTTTATTTAAATGGCTGAT
GTAACTGGTATTGCTCTGGGTATGATCGAAACACGTGGCTTAGTTCCTGCGATTGAAGCAGCGGACGCCA
TGACTAAAGCGGCTGAAGTGCGTTTGGTCGGTCGTCAATTTGTTGGTGGCGGTTACGTCACCGTATTGGT
TCGGGGCGAAACAGGCGCTGTTAACGCCGCTGTTCGTGCTGGCGCCGATGCTTGCGAACGTGTTGGTGAT
GGCTTGGTTGCTGCGCACATCATTGCGCGTGTCCACTCAGAAGTAGAAAACATTCTGCCTAAGGCGCCAC
AAGCCTAAGTCAGATATTCCTAAGACGGCTCACTTCGGCGACACCCGTCGCCGAAACCGTCTAACCAAAT
TTCTGGGCTCGTTCTGAACGTGCTCAACACTAGTTTTAGAGGATCTGTTATGGCAACGACTCACGGTATT
GCCCTGGGCATGATTGAAACACGAGGATTGGTTCCTGCCATTGAAGCCGCAGATGCCATGACCAAAGCGG
CGGAAGTCCGTCTGGTCGGACGATCATTTGTTGGCGGCGGTTACGTGACCGTAATGGTTCGTGGTGAGAC
AGGTGCAGTAAATGCTGCCGTTCGTGCGGGTGCTGACGCCTGTGAACGTGTTGGCGATGGCCTGGTTGCT
GCGCACATCATTGCGCGCGTTCATTCTGAAGTTGAGATCATCCTACCCGAGACGCCCGAAGACTCAGATT
CCGCGTGGTGTATCGCAAATCTGAATAGCTAATGTCTAGTAGGGAAGATGCGCATGAACAACATTGATTT
GCGCGTCTATTCGTTTATCGATTCGCTTCAACCGCAGCTTGCATCCTATCTTGCGACATCATCGCAAGGC
TTTCTTCCCGTTCCGGGTGATGCCTGCTTGTGGATTGAAGTCGCGCCGGGCATGGCCGTCCATCGCCTCA
GTGATATTGCGCTAAAGGCCACGAACGTTCGTCTCGGCGAACAGGTAGTCGAGCGTGCTTTTGGCTCGAT
GGAAATTCATTACCGAAACCAAAGCGACGTTCTCGCATCCGGTGAGGCCGTTTTAAGAGAAATCAATCAC
GCGCAAGAAGATCGTCTGCCTTGTCGCATCGCATGGAAAGAGATCATTCGAGCGATTACCCCCGATCATG
CCACCTTGATCAATCGCCAGTTGCGTAAAGGCTCTATGCTGTTGCCGGGCAAAAGCATGTTCATCCTTGA
AACAGAACCGGCAGGTTATATTGTTCAGGCTGCCAACGAGGCCGAGAAAGCAGCTCATGTGACTCTGATC
GATGTACGTGCTTTTGGTAACTTTGGTCGCCTGACCATGATGGGCAGCGAAGCGGAAACCGAAGAAGCCA
TGCGGGCGGCTGAGGCCACAATCGCAAGCATCAACGCGCGTGCGCGTCGCGCTGAAGGGTTCTAAGCGGC
CGCGTAGGATCCGATCGGCACGTAAGAGGTTCCAACTTTCACCATAATGAAATAAGATCACTACCGGGCG
TATTTTTTGAGTTATCGAGATTTTCAGGAGCTAAGGAAGCTAAAATGGAGAAAAAAATCACTGGATATAC
CACCGTTGATATATCCCAATGGCATCGTAAAGAACATTTTGAGGCATTTCAGTCAGTTGCTCAATGTACC
TATAACCAGACCGTTCAGCTGGATATTACGGCCTTTTTAAAGACCGTAAAGAAAAATAAGCACAAGTTTT
ATCCGGCCTTTATTCACATTCTTGCCCGCCTGATGAATGCTCATCCGGAGTTCCGTATGGCAATGAAAGA
CGGTGAGCTGGTGATATGGGATAGTGTTCACCCTTGTTACACCGTTTTCCATGAGCAAACTGAAACGTTT
TCATCGCTCTGGAGTGAATACCACGACGATTTCCGGCAGTTTCTACACATATATTCGCAAGATGTGGCGT
GTTACGGTGAAAACCTGGCCTATTTCCCTAAAGGGTTTATTGAGAATATGTTTTTCGTCTCAGCCAATCC
CTGGGTGAGTTTCACCAGTTTTGATTTAAACGTGGCCAATATGGACAACTTCTTCGCCCCCGTTTTCACT
ATGGGCAAATATTATACGCAAGGCGACAAGGTGCTGATGCCGCTGGCGATTCAGGTTCATCATGCCGTCT
GTGATGGCTTCCATGTCGGCAGAATGCTTAATGAATTACAACAGTACTGCGATGAGTGGCAGGGCGGGGC
GTAATTTTTTTAAGGCAGTTATTGGTGCCCTTGAATTCCTACTAGTCGAAGCGGCATGCATTTACGTTGA
CACCATCGAATGGTGCAAAACCTTTCGCGGTATGGCATGATAGCGCCCGGAAGAGAGTCAATTCAGGGTG
GTGAATGTGAAACCAGTAACGTTATACGATGTCGCAGAGTATGCCGGTGTCTCTTATCAGACCGTTTCCC
GCGTGGTGAACCAGGCCAGCCACGTTTCTGCGAAAACGCGGGAAAAAGTGGAAGCGGCGATGGCGGAGCT
GAATTACATTCCCAACCGCGTGGCACAACAACTGGCGGGCAAACAGTCGTTGCTGATTGGCGTTGCCACC
TCCAGTCTGGCCCTGCACGCGCCGTCGCAAATTGTCGCGGCGATTAAATCTCGCGCCGATCAACTGGGTG
CCAGCGTGGTGGTGTCGATGGTAGAACGAAGCGGCGTCGAAGCCTGTAAAGCGGCGGTGCACAATCTTCT
CGCGCAACGCGTCAGTGGGCTGATCATTAACTATCCGCTGGATGACCAGGATGCCATTGCTGTGGAAGCT
GCCTGCACTAATGTTCCGGCGTTATTTCTTGATGTCTCTGACCAGACACCCATCAACAGTATTATTTTCT
CCCATGAAGACGGTACGCGACTGGGCGTGGAGCATCTGGTCGCATTGGGTCACCAGCAAATCGCGCTGTT
AGCGGGCCCATTAAGTTCTGTCTCGGCGCGTCTGCGTCTGGCTGGCTGGCATAAATATCTCACTCGCAAT
CAAATTCAGCCGATAGCGGAACGGGAAGGCGACTGGAGTGCCATGTCCGGTTTTCAACAAACCATGCAAA
TGCTGAATGAGGGCATCGTTCCCACTGCGATGCTGGTTGCCAACGATCAGATGGCGCTGGGCGCAATGCG
CGCCATTACCGAGTCCGGGCTGCGCGTTGGTGCGGATATCTCGGTAGTGGGATACGACGATACCGAAGAC
AGCTCATGTTATATCCCGCCGTTAACCACCATCAAACAGGATTTTCGCCTGCTGGGGCAAACCAGCGTGG
ACCGCTTGCTGCAACTCTCTCAGGGCCAGGCGGTGAAGGGCAATCAGCTGTTGCCCGTCTCACTGGTGAA
AAGAAAAACCACCCTGGCGCCCAATACGCAAACCGCCTCTCCCCGCGCGTTGGCCGATTCATTAATGCAG
CTGGCACGACAGGTTTCCCGACTGGAAAGCGGGCAGTGATCCCACAGCCGCCAGTTCCGCTGGCGGCATT
TTAACTTTCTTTAATGAATCTAGTGACAAGCCGGGGCAGACGTGAGCCGTAGTCCCGTCGCCAGACGCGG
GTGCCCACGGGCGTCGTCAGGATGTCCGTAATTGACTGCCGGAGGTGGTCAATGCCCTTCAGCTCCTTGC
CACTGTCACGGCTCATGCCTCGGGTCATTAGTCGCCCGCTCCGGTATCTTCACTGGCTTCGATGATTGCC
GCCCCGCAGCTGCAGAGGTCACCGATCCGAGCAGTCGGCCTCTGGTTGGTAAAGACCGTGCGACTGCCGG
TGATGATCGTGTTCAAGCCATGCAGGGGGCAGGCGTGAAGGTCATCCTTTCGGGCCACGGGGCGGCTGTT
GACGAAGGTGTCGTCGCTCCCGGTGATGATGATCCCGCCGTGATCGGTCACGTCGTTTAGTCGAGCGATG
CCTGGCGTCGTAGTCACGGGTTTAGGTCAATACGACTTGCGGTCACTGTAACGTTGCCCTCGGCGGTCAC
GTTAACGTCGCCTTGGGCTTCGACTTGCGCCTCCTGCACAAGGATCACAATCCGTCCTTGGGCTGCGGTG
AGGTCGATCTTGTACTCATGCGCTTCGCGGTCGTACTGGATGATTGAGTCATCCTCGAACTGCGTCTTTT
GGATCGTTTCTTTGTCCTCGATCTGGGGGTAGTCAGTCGAGAACGCGCCGGGCATCGCGAAGCCCTGACT
GATCTCGCCGGAGGGGGCCATCACGACGACGGCCTCACCGACCTCGGGCGCCCACCAGAACCGATCCTTG
CCCGCTCGCTGCGTGAGCCACGGAATCCAGTCAGTGAGGAGCAGCGCCTCGCCGCTCTCCTCGTCTTCCT
CGATCGCGACACGGATCAGCCCCTTGGGATAGTCAGCCTCGGCTACCCTGCCTACGCGGAGCAAGTTGCC
GTGACGCCGACTGTCTCGAGTATCTAGTCGCGTTGCTGGCGTTTTTCCATAGGCTCCGCCCCCCTGACGA
GCATCACAAAAATCGACGCTCAAGTCAGAGGTGGCGAAACCCGACAGGACTATAAAGATACCAGGCGTTT
CCCCCTGGAAGCTCCCTCGTGCGCTCTCCTGTTCCGACCCTGCCGCTTACCGGATACCTGTCCGCCTTTC
TCCCTTCGGGAAGCGTGGCGCTTTCTCATAGCTCACGCTGTAGGTATCTCAGTTCGGTGTAGGTCGTTCG
CTCCAAGCTGGGCTGTGTGCACGAACCCCCCGTTCAGCCCGACCGCTGCGCCTTATCCGGTAACTATCGT
CTTGAGTCC
Features (pLannotate 1.2.2; 21 found; start..end, strand, type, name):
   1228..1314    +  terminator     rrnB T1 terminator: Escherichia coli rrnB; transcription terminator T1 from the E. coli rrnB gene
   1406..1433    +  terminator     rrnB T2 terminator: transcription terminator T2 from the E. coli rrnB gene
   1455..1474    +  protein_bind   lac operator (symmetric): The lac repressor binds to the lac operator to inhibit transcription in E. coli. This inhibition can be relieved by adding lactose or isopropyl-β-D-thiogalactopyranoside (IPTG). The symmetric lac operator was optimized for tight binding of lac repressor. lac repressor encoded by lacI
   1492..1519    +  promoter       lac UV5 promoter (fragment): E. coli lac promoter with an "up" mutation
   1523..1545    +  protein_bind   lac operator (fragment): The lac repressor binds to the lac operator to inhibit transcription in E. coli. This inhibition can be relieved by adding lactose or isopropyl-β-D-thiogalactopyranoside (IPTG). lac repressor encoded by lacI
   1588..3006    +  CDS            cbbL: RBL1_HALNC - Experimental evidence at protein level: Swiss-Prot protein existence level 1. Alpha-carboxysomes are able to assemble in the absence of RuBisCO, unlike beta-carboxysomes. The RuBisCO large subunit is required for enzyme integration into carboxysomes; replacing it with the carboxysomally targeted gene (Tcr_0838, AC Q31HD9) of H.crungenus places RuBisCO in the carboxysome, while the non-carboxysomal large subunit of H.crungenus (Tcr_0427, AC Q31IK0) is not incorporated in the carboxysome. From Halothiobacillus neapolitanus (strain ATCC 23641 / c2) (Thiobacillus neapolitanus).
   3046..3375    +  CDS            cbbS: RBS_HALNC - Also known as rbcS. Experimental evidence at protein level: Swiss-Prot protein existence level 1. RuBisCO catalyzes two reactions: the carboxylation of D- ribulose 1,5-bisphosphate, the primary event in carbon dioxide fixation, as well as the oxidative fragmentation of the pentose substrate. Both reactions occur simultaneously and in competition at the same active site (Ref.3, PubMed:18258595, PubMed:18974784). There are estimated to be 270 RuBisCO heterohexadecamers per carboxysome (Ref.6). From Halothiobacillus neapolitanus (strain ATCC 23641 / c2) (Thiobacillus neapolitanus).
   3446..5485    +  CDS            csoS2 (fragment): CSOS2_HALNC - Experimental evidence at protein level: Swiss-Prot protein existence level 1. Unlike beta-carboxysomes, alpha-carboxysomes (Cb) can form without cargo protein. CsoS2 is essential for Cb formation and is also capable of targeting foreign proteins to the Cb. The Cb shell assembles with the aid of CsoS2; CsoS1A, CsoS1B and CsoS1C form the majority of the shell while CsoS4A and CsoS4B form vertices. CsoS1D forms pseudohexamers that probably control metabolite flux into and out of the shell. From Halothiobacillus neapolitanus (strain ATCC 23641 / c2) (Thiobacillus neapolitanus).
   5512..7053    +  CDS            csoS3: CSOCA_HALNC - Also known as ORF1 From Halothiobacillus neapolitanus (strain ATCC 23641 / c2) (Thiobacillus neapolitanus).
   7053..7301    +  CDS            csoS4A: CSS4A_HALNC - Also known as orfA From Halothiobacillus neapolitanus (strain ATCC 23641 / c2) (Thiobacillus neapolitanus).
   7304..7546    +  CDS            csoS4B: CSS4B_HALNC - Also known as orfB From Halothiobacillus neapolitanus (strain ATCC 23641 / c2) (Thiobacillus neapolitanus).
   7601..7894    +  CDS            csoS1C: CSOSC_HALNC - Also known as Orf1 From Halothiobacillus neapolitanus (strain ATCC 23641 / c2) (Thiobacillus neapolitanus).
   7972..8265    +  CDS            csoS1A: CSOSA_HALNC - Also known as csoS1 From Halothiobacillus neapolitanus (strain ATCC 23641 / c2) (Thiobacillus neapolitanus).
   8380..8709    +  CDS            csoS1B: CSOSB_HALNC - Also known as Orf3 From Halothiobacillus neapolitanus (strain ATCC 23641 / c2) (Thiobacillus neapolitanus).
   8734..9372    +  CDS            csoS1D: CSOSD_HALNC - Experimental evidence at protein level: Swiss-Prot protein existence level 1. Unlike beta-carboxysomes, alpha-carboxysomes (Cb) can form without cargo protein. CsoS2 is essential for Cb formation and is also capable of targeting foreign proteins to the Cb. The Cb shell assembles with the aid of CsoS2; CsoS1A, CsoS1B and CsoS1C form the majority of the shell while CsoS4A and CsoS4B form vertices. CsoS1D forms pseudohexamers that probably control metabolite flux into and out of the shell. From Halothiobacillus neapolitanus (strain ATCC 23641 / c2) (Thiobacillus neapolitanus).
   9393..9494    +  promoter       cat promoter: promoter of the E. coli cat gene encoding chloramphenicol acetyltransferase
   9495..10151   +  CDS            cat: CAT_ECOLX - Experimental evidence at protein level: Swiss-Prot protein existence level 1. This enzyme is an effector of chloramphenicol resistance in bacteria. From Escherichia coli. This protein is used as a marker in many commonly used cloning vectors, such as pACYC184.
  10219..10296   +  promoter       lacIq promoter: lacI (mutant); In the lacIq allele, a single base change in the promoter boosts expression of the lacI gene about 10-fold.
  10297..11379   +  CDS            lacI: lac repressor; lacI; The lac repressor binds to the lac operator to inhibit transcription in E. coli. This inhibition can be relieved by adding lactose or isopropyl-β-D-thiogalactopyranoside (IPTG).
  11435..11569   -  CDS            W (fragment): BPW_BPP2 - Protein inferred from homology: Swiss-Prot protein existence level 3. Baseplate protein that is part of the outer wedges of the baseplate. Probably plays a role as a connector between the central and peripheral parts of the baseplate. Plays a role in tail assembly. From Escherichia phage P2 (Bacteriophage P2).
  12364..273     -  rep_origin     ori (across the origin): high-copy-number ColE1/pMB1/pBR322/pUC origin of replication
