>Addgene plasmid #140858 | pLz76_CB_operon_CsoS2_N4 | addgene full sequence | sequence record 300475 | Addgene NGS Result
GGGATGTAGTAGCCGATCAGGTTCAGCTCGACTTGACCAGCTGCGCTGGCTGAGACGATGCGAACCTTCT
CCAGCTTCAGCCGTGGCTCCCAGCGATCGAGCGCTTCAGCTGTGGCCGCCACCAGGTCAACGATGAGGGA
CTGGTTGATCGGCTAGTCATCAAATAAAACGAAAGGCTCAGTCGGAAGACTGGGCCTTTCGTTTTATCTG
TTGTTTGTCGGTGAACGCTCTCCTGAGTAGGACAAATCCGCCGGGAGCGGATTTGAACGTTGCGAAGCAA
CGGCCCGGAGGGTGGCGGGCAGGACGCCCGCCATAAACTGCCAGGCATCAAATTAAGCAGAAGGCCATCC
TGACGGATGGCCTTTTTGCGTTTCTACTCTAGTTTCGAATTGTGAGCGCTCACAATTTCGAAACCCCAGG
CTTGACACTTTATGCTTCCGGCTCGTATAATGTGTGGAATTGTGAGCGGATAACAATTTCAGCTAGGTGC
GCGAATCCCCCATCCTTTCAGGAGGAACTCATGGCAGTTAAAAAGTATAGTGCTGGTGTAAAAGAATACC
GGCAGACCTATTGGATGCCGGAATACACACCGTTGGATTCCGACATCCTTGCATGCTTCAAAATCACCCC
ACAACCGGGTGTTGATCGCGAAGAAGCCGCAGCCGCGGTTGCAGCAGAATCTTCAACCGGCACATGGACC
ACCGTGTGGACCGATTTGCTGACCGACATGGACTACTACAAAGGCCGTGCCTATCGCATTGAAGACGTAC
CCGGTGACGATGCGGCATTCTATGCCTTTATCGCCTACCCAATCGACCTGTTCGAAGAAGGGTCAGTTGT
TAACGTGTTTACCTCACTGGTTGGTAACGTGTTCGGCTTCAAAGCGGTACGCGGCCTGCGTCTGGAAGAT
GTTCGCTTCCCACTCGCCTACGTTAAAACCTGTGGCGGCCCACCGCACGGTATTCAAGTCGAACGCGACA
AGATGAACAAATATGGTCGCCCACTGTTGGGTTGCACCATCAAGCCAAAACTTGGTTTGTCTGCGAAAAA
CTACGGCCGTGCCGTATACGAGTGCCTCCGTGGCGGCCTCGACTTCACTAAAGATGATGAAAACATCAAT
TCTCAGCCGTTCATGCGCTGGCGCGATCGCTTCTTGTTCGTACAAGACGCGACCGAAACTGCTGAAGCCC
AAACCGGCGAACGCAAAGGCCATTACCTCAACGTAACGGCGCCAACTCCTGAAGAAATGTACAAGCGCGC
AGAATTCGCCAAAGAAATTGGCGCGCCAATCATTATGCACGACTACATCACCGGTGGCTTCACGGCCAAC
ACTGGCTTGGCCAAGTGGTGTCAAGACAACGGCGTACTGCTGCACATCCACCGTGCGATGCATGCGGTTA
TCGACCGTAACCCGAACCACGGTATTCACTTCCGTGTTCTGACCAAGATTCTGCGTTTGTCGGGTGGCGA
TCACCTGCACACCGGTACCGTTGTCGGCAAACTGGAAGGCGACCGTGCCTCTACTCTGGGCTGGATTGAT
TTGCTCCGCGAATCGTTTATCCCTGAAGATCGCTCGCGCGGTATCTTCTTCGATCAAGACTGGGGTTCAA
TGCCAGGCGTATTCGCTGTGGCCTCTGGTGGTATTCACGTATGGCACATGCCTGCGCTGGTTAACATCTT
TGGTGACGACTCTGTCCTCCAATTCGGTGGCGGTACGCTGGGTCATCCATGGGGCAACGCTGCCGGTGCT
GCTGCCAACCGTGTTGCTCTGGAAGCCTGCGTAGAAGCGCGTAACCAAGGCCGCGATATCGAAAAAGAAG
GCAAAGAAATTCTGACTGCTGCTGCACAGCACAGCCCAGAACTGAAGATTGCCATGGAAACTTGGAAAGA
GATCAAATTCGAATTTGACACTGTCGACAAACTCGACACTCAAAATCGTTGATCCCTCGTACCACACAAC
ATACTAAGGTGAGTAACCATGGCTGAAATGCAGGATTACAAGCAAAGCCTCAAATATGAGACTTTCTCTT
ATCTTCCACCCATGAACGCGGAACGCATCCGCGCTCAAATCAAGTACGCAATTGCTCAAGGCTGGAGCCC
CGGCATTGAGCACGTAGAAGTGAAAAACTCCATGAACCAATATTGGTACATGTGGAAACTTCCCTTCTTC
GGCGAACAAAATGTCGACAACGTGTTGGCTGAAATTGAAGCGTGTCGTAGTGCGTATCCAACACACCAGG
TCAAACTGGTGGCTTATGACAACTATGCGCAAAGCTTAGGTCTGGCCTTCGTGGTCTACCGCGGCAACTA
AGTCAAGTCTGTCATTGCGCTGTGCGTTTCTCTACGCACAGCACTTATTCAAGATGGGGTCAAACATGCG
CGCCGTGCCGCCAAAGCCGCAATCTCAAGGTGGTCCAGGACGCAATGGCTATCAAATTGATGGATACCTA
GATACCGCACTTCATGGCCGCGATGCCGCCAAGCGCCACCGTGAAATGCTCTGTCAATACGGCCGCGGCA
CAGCACCTTCCTGCAAGCCAACAGGCCGTGTCAAAAATTCTGTACAGTCGGGCAACGCAGCGCCAAAAAA
GGTTGAAACCGGTCACACCCTATCCGGCGGATCTGTTACGGGCACGCAAGTGGATCGTAAATCTCATGTG
ACTGGAAACGAGCCGGGCACTTGCCGAGCAGTCACGGGCACCGAGTACGTAGGTACTGAGCAATTCACCT
CTTTTTGCAATACCAGCCCCAAGCCAAATGCGACGAAGGTCAATGTGACCACAACGGCTCGTGGTCGCCC
TGTTAGCGGTACGGAAGTTTCACGGACCGAGAAGGTAACTGGCAACGAATCCGGTGTCTGCCGTAACGTT
ACCGGCACCGAATACATGAGTAATGAAGCTCACTTTTCTCTATGTGGAACAGCCGCAAAGCCTTCACAAG
CGGATAAAGTCATGTTCGGCGCCACAGCACGAACGCATCAAGTGGTCAGTGGCAGTGATGAATTCAGGCC
CTCTTCTGTTACGGGTAACGAATCGGGTGCAAAACGCACAATTACCGGCTCGCAGTACGCAGACGAAGGT
CTTGCGCGACTCACGATCAACGGAGCACCTGCAAAAGTAGCCAGAACCCACACCTTTGCGGGCTCTGACG
TTACCGGCACGGAAATCGGTCGCTCTACTCGCGTAACTGGTGATGAAAGCGGTTCGTGTCGTTCAATCTC
AGGCACCGAGTATCTCAGTAACGAGCAATTCCAATCCTTTTGTGACACAAAACCTCAACGCAGCCCGTTC
AAGGTTGGCCAAGATCGCACGAACAAGGGTCAGTCTGTGACTGGTAACTTGGTTGATCGTTCCGAACTGG
TTACAGGTAACGAACCAGGTTCATGCTCTCGGGTTACAGGCTCTCAGTATGGCCAAAGCAAAATCTGCGG
TGGTGGCGTGGGAAAAGTGCGCTCAATGCGCACCCTTCGCGGCACCTCAGTATCTGGCCAACAGCTAGAT
CATGCCCCAAAGATGTCCGGTGACGAGCGCGGCGGGTGCATGCCCGTCACCGGTAATGAGTACTACGGTC
GTGAACATTTCGAACCGTTTTGTACGAGCACCCCAGAGCCCGAAGCTCAATCAACTGAACAATCATTGAC
CTGTGAAGGACAAATTATTAGCGGCACTTCAGTTGACGCCAGTGATTTGGTCACAGGAAATGAAATCGGT
GAACAGCAACTCATCAGCGGTGACGCCTATGTTGGCGCGCAGCAGACAGGTTGCCTTCCCACTAGTCCAC
GCTTCAACCAAACTGGCAATGTTCAGTCAATGGGTTTTAAGAACACCAATCAGCCAGAACAAAACTTTGC
ACCAGGTGAAGTAATGCCTACTGACTTTAGTATTCAAACCCCAGCTCGCTCGGCTCAGAATCGCATTACA
GGTAACGACATTGCGCCCTCAGGTCGCATTACAGGCCCTGGTATGCTGGCAACCGGCTTGATTACAGGAA
CCCCCGAATTCAGGCACGCTGCGCGCGAGTTGGTTGGTTCTCCACAACCCATGGCAATGGCCATGGCCAA
CCGTAATAAGGCTGCTCAAGCACCTGTTGTGCAGCCAGAAGTGGTTGCAACTCAGGAAAAGCCTGAGTTG
GTATGTGCACCAAGAAGCGATCAAATGGATCGTGTGAGTGGCGAAGGCAAAGAACGTTGCCACATCACTG
GCGATGACTGGTCAGTTAACAAGCACATCACCGGTACAGCCGGTCAATGGGCGAGTGGTCGCAACCCTTC
CATGCGCGGTAATGCGCGTGTGGTCGAAACCAGCGCGTTTGCCAATCGCAATGTGCCAAAACCTGAAAAG
CCGGGCTCCAAGATCACGGGCAGTAGTGGTAATGACACCCAAGGTAGTCTGATCACTTACTCCGGCGGCG
CGCGCGGTTGAGCGTTAAGTAAAGTGTAACGATCATGAACACCCGTAACACACGAAGCAAGCAACGCGCA
CCGTTTGGTGTTAGCTCATCAGTCAAACCTCGGCTTGACTTGATTGAGCAAGCACCAAACCCTGCCTATG
ACCGCCATCCTGCTTGCATAACGTTGCCTGAGCGTACCTGCCGGCACCCGTTAACTGACCTTGAAGCCAA
CGAACAACTGGGTCGTTGCGAGGATAGCGTCAAGAACCGTTTTGATCGCGTTATCCCTTTCTTGCAAGTT
GTTGCTGGCATTCCTCTTGGTCTGGATTATGTTACCCGTGTTCAAGAATTAGCCCAGTCGTCGCTTGGAC
ATACGCTGCCCGAAGAATTACTCAAAGATAATTGGATCAGTGGGCACAATTTAAAAGGCATTTTTGGCTA
CGCGACTGCTAAAGCACTAACAGCAGCCACGGAACAATTCAGTCGTAAAATAATGTCTGAGAAGGACGAT
TCCGCATCGGCCATTGGCTTCTTCCTGGATTGCGGGTTCCACGCAGTGGACATAAGCCCTTGTGCCGATG
GTCGTCTCAAAGGGTTACTGCCTTACATATTGCGTTTGCCCCTTACGGCATTCACCTATCGTAAAGCCTA
CGCAGGCTCGATGTTCGATATTGAAGATGATCTGGCACAGTGGGAGAAAAATGAACTCCGCCGTTATCGT
GAAGGTGTTCCAAATACAGCGGATCAGCCAACACGATACCTGAAAATTGCTGTGTATCATTTCAGCACCT
CTGACCCGACACACTCTGGCTGCGCGGCACACGGCAGTAATGATCGTGCAGCACTGGAAGCGGCTTTAAC
CCAGCTGATGAAATTCAGAGAAGCGGTTGAAAATGCCCATTGCTGCGGCGCAAGTATCGATATTTTACTG
ATTGGCGTTGATACGGATACGGATGCCATTCGCGTTCATATTCCGGATAGCAAAGGTTTTTTGAATCCGT
ATCGTTATGTTGACAACACAGTAACTTATGCGCAAACACTACATCTGGCGCCGGATGAGGCTCGTGTGAT
TATTCACGAAGCAATTCTCAACGCAAACCGCAGCGATGGTTGGGCTAAAGGAAATGGAGTAGCCAGCGAG
GGGATGCGTCGTTTTATTGGTCAGCTTTTGATCAACAACCTCTCGCAAATCGATTACGTAGTAAATCGTC
ATGGTGGTCGCTATCCACCCAATGATATTGGTCATGCTGAGCGATATATCAGTGTTGGTGATGGTTTTGA
TGAAGTTCAAATCCGGAATTTAGCCTACTACGCGCATTTGGATACGGTTGAAGAAAATGCGATTGATGTG
GATGTGGGAATCAAAATTTTCACCAAACTTAATTTGAGTCGAGGTTTACCGATTCCGATTGCCATCCACT
ATCGCTATGACCCCAATGTTCCAGGCTCCAGAGAAAGAACCGTGGTCAAAGCAAGACGGATATACAACGC
CATTAAAGAGCGGTTCTCATCCTTGGATGAGCAGAATCTATTGCAGTTTCGTTTGAGCGTTCAGGCGCAG
GATATCGGAAGCCCGATTGAAGAGGTTGCATCCGCATGAAAATCATGCAAGTTGAGAAAACGTTGGTTTC
AACAAACCGTATTGCTGATATGGGTCACAAACCACTATTAGTGGTATGGGAGAAACCGGGCGCGCCCAGG
CAGGTCGCCGTGGATGCGATTGGCTGCATACCGGGCGATTGGGTTTTGTGCGTTGGGTCATCGGCAGCAC
GAGAGGCTGCAGGAAGCAAGTCTTATCCCTCTGATTTGACGATTATCGGGATTATTGATCAGTGGAATGG
TGAGTAATGGAAGTAATGCGCGTTCGTTCCGACCTAATCGCAACACGCAGGATTCCCGGTCTTAAAAATA
TCTCTTTGCGTGTCATGGAGGATGCTACGGGTAAGGTCAGTGTCGCTTGCGATCCCATTGGCGTTCCCGA
GGGATGTTGGGTCTTTACGATTAGCGGCTCTGCCGCTCGGTTTGGCGTGGGTGATTTTGAGATTCTCACG
GATTTGACGATTGGTGGCATCATCGATCACTGGGTAACTTGACCATCGCTAGATGAGTTGATTTTGAATG
AGTCTTTATTGAGGAGAGAAGAAATGGCAGCAGTAACAGGTATTGCACTGGGTATGATTGAAACACGTGG
TCTGGTTCCAGCGATTGAAGCTGCCGATGCCATGACCAAGGCCGCCGAAGTACGTTTGGTTGGCCGTCAA
TTTGTTGGTGGTGGTTACGTGACCGTTTTGGTCCGTGGTGAAACCGGTGCCGTCAACGCAGCAGTTCGTG
CGGGCGCTGATGCCTGCGAACGAGTCGGCGATGGTCTGGTCGCGGCGCATATCATTGCCCGTGTCCATTC
CGAAGTCGAAAACATCCTGCCGAAAGCCCCTGAAGCTTAAGGATTGGGAAAGACGAACCGGCGCAGGCTT
GTTCCGGTTCTTTGCATAAAGTGACAGCTTAGGAGTTTATTTAAATGGCTGATGTAACTGGTATTGCTCT
GGGTATGATCGAAACACGTGGCTTAGTTCCTGCGATTGAAGCAGCGGACGCCATGACTAAAGCGGCTGAA
GTGCGTTTGGTCGGTCGTCAATTTGTTGGTGGCGGTTACGTCACCGTATTGGTTCGGGGCGAAACAGGCG
CTGTTAACGCCGCTGTTCGTGCTGGCGCCGATGCTTGCGAACGTGTTGGTGATGGCTTGGTTGCTGCGCA
CATCATTGCGCGTGTCCACTCAGAAGTAGAAAACATTCTGCCTAAGGCGCCACAAGCCTAAGTCAGATAT
TCCTAAGACGGCTCACTTCGGCGACACCCGTCGCCGAAACCGTCTAACCAAATTTCTGGGCTCGTTCTGA
ACGTGCTCAACACTAGTTTTAGAGGATCTGTTATGGCAACGACTCACGGTATTGCCCTGGGCATGATTGA
AACACGAGGATTGGTTCCTGCCATTGAAGCCGCAGATGCCATGACCAAAGCGGCGGAAGTCCGTCTGGTC
GGACGATCATTTGTTGGCGGCGGTTACGTGACCGTAATGGTTCGTGGTGAGACAGGTGCAGTAAATGCTG
CCGTTCGTGCGGGTGCTGACGCCTGTGAACGTGTTGGCGATGGCCTGGTTGCTGCGCACATCATTGCGCG
CGTTCATTCTGAAGTTGAGATCATCCTACCCGAGACGCCCGAAGACTCAGATTCCGCGTGGTGTATCGCA
AATCTGAATAGCTAATGTCTAGTAGGGAAGATGCGCATGAACAACATTGATTTGCGCGTCTATTCGTTTA
TCGATTCGCTTCAACCGCAGCTTGCATCCTATCTTGCGACATCATCGCAAGGCTTTCTTCCCGTTCCGGG
TGATGCCTGCTTGTGGATTGAAGTCGCGCCGGGCATGGCCGTCCATCGCCTCAGTGATATTGCGCTAAAG
GCCACGAACGTTCGTCTCGGCGAACAGGTAGTCGAGCGTGCTTTTGGCTCGATGGAAATTCATTACCGAA
ACCAAAGCGACGTTCTCGCATCCGGTGAGGCCGTTTTAAGAGAAATCAATCACGCGCAAGAAGATCGTCT
GCCTTGTCGCATCGCATGGAAAGAGATCATTCGAGCGATTACCCCCGATCATGCCACCTTGATCAATCGC
CAGTTGCGTAAAGGCTCTATGCTGTTGCCGGGCAAAAGCATGTTCATCCTTGAAACAGAACCGGCAGGTT
ATATTGTTCAGGCTGCCAACGAGGCCGAGAAAGCAGCTCATGTGACTCTGATCGATGTACGTGCTTTTGG
TAACTTTGGTCGCCTGACCATGATGGGCAGCGAAGCGGAAACCGAAGAAGCCATGCGGGCGGCTGAGGCC
ACAATCGCAAGCATCAACGCGCGTGCGCGTCGCGCTGAAGGGTTCTAAGCGGCCGCGAGGTTCCAACTTT
CACCATAATGAAATAAGATCACTACCGGGCGTATTTTTTGAGTTATCGAGATTTTCAGGAGCTAAGGAAG
CTAAAATGGAGAAAAAAATCACTGGATATACCACCGTTGATATATCCCAATGGCATCGTAAAGAACATTT
TGAGGCATTTCAGTCAGTTGCTCAATGTACCTATAACCAGACCGTTCAGCTGGATATTACGGCCTTTTTA
AAGACCGTAAAGAAAAATAAGCACAAGTTTTATCCGGCCTTTATTCACATTCTTGCCCGCCTGATGAATG
CTCATCCGGAGTTCCGTATGGCAATGAAAGACGGTGAGCTGGTGATATGGGATAGTGTTCACCCTTGTTA
CACCGTTTTCCATGAGCAAACTGAAACGTTTTCATCGCTCTGGAGTGAATACCACGACGATTTCCGGCAG
TTTCTACACATATATTCGCAAGATGTGGCGTGTTACGGTGAAAACCTGGCCTATTTCCCTAAAGGGTTTA
TTGAGAATATGTTTTTCGTCTCAGCCAATCCCTGGGTGAGTTTCACCAGTTTTGATTTAAACGTGGCCAA
TATGGACAACTTCTTCGCCCCCGTTTTCACTATGGGCAAATATTATACGCAAGGCGACAAGGTGCTGATG
CCGCTGGCGATTCAGGTTCATCATGCCGTTTGTGATGGCTTCCATGTCGGCAGAATGCTTAATGAATTAC
AACAGTACTGCGATGAGTGGCAGGGCGGGGCGTAATTTTTTTAAGGCAGTTATTGGTGCCCTTGAATTCC
TACTAGTCGAAGCGGCATGCATTTACGTTGACACCATCGAATGGTGCAAAACCTTTCGCGGTATGGCATG
ATAGCGCCCGGAAGAGAGTCAATTCAGGGTGGTGAATGTGAAACCAGTAACGTTATACGATGTCGCAGAG
TATGCCGGTGTCTCTTATCAGACCGTTTCCCGCGTGGTGAACCAGGCCAGCCACGTTTCTGCGAAAACGC
GGGAAAAAGTGGAAGCGGCGATGGCGGAGCTGAATTACATTCCCAACCGCGTGGCACAACAACTGGCGGG
CAAACAGTCGTTGCTGATTGGCGTTGCCACCTCCAGTCTGGCCCTGCACGCGCCGTCGCAAATTGTCGCG
GCGATTAAATCTCGCGCCGATCAACTGGGTGCCAGCGTGGTGGTGTCGATGGTAGAACGAAGCGGCGTCG
AAGCCTGTAAAGCGGCGGTGCACAATCTTCTCGCGCAACGCGTCAGTGGGCTGATCATTAACTATCCGCT
GGATGACCAGGATGCCATTGCTGTGGAAGCTGCCTGCACTAATGTTCCGGCGTTATTTCTTGATGTCTCT
GACCAGACACCCATCAACAGTATTATTTTCTCCCATGAAGACGGTACGCGACTGGGCGTGGAGCATCTGG
TCGCATTGGGTCACCAGCAAATCGCGCTGTTAGCGGGCCCATTAAGTTCTGTCTCGGCGCGTCTGCGTCT
GGCTGGCTGGCATAAATATCTCACTCGCAATCAAATTCAGCCGATAGCGGAACGGGAAGGCGACTGGAGT
GCCATGTCCGGTTTTCAACAAACCATGCAAATGCTGAATGAGGGCATCGTTCCCACTGCGATGCTGGTTG
CCAACGATCAGATGGCGCTGGGCGCAATGCGCGCCATTACCGAGTCCGGGCTGCGCGTTGGTGCGGATAT
CTCGGTAGTGGGATACGACGATACCGAAGACAGCTCATGTTATATCCCGCCGTTAACCACCATCAAACAG
GATTTTCGCCTGCTGGGGCAAACCAGCGTGGACCGCTTGCTGCAACTCTCTCAGGGCCAGGCGGTGAAGG
GCAATCAGCTGTTGCCCGTCTCACTGGTGAAAAGAAAAACCACCCTGGCGCCCAATACGCAAACCGCCTC
TCCCCGCGCGTTGGCCGATTCATTAATGCAGCTGGCACGACAGGTTTCCCGACTGGAAAGCGGGCAGTGA
TCCCACAGCCGCCAGTTCCGCTGGCGGCATTTTAACTTTCTTTAATAATCTAGTGACAAGCCGGGGCAGA
CGTGAGCCGTAGTCCCGTCGCCAGACGCGGGTGCCCACGGGCGTCGTCAGGATGTCCGTAATTGACTGCC
GGAGGTGGTCAATGCCCTTCAGCTCCTTGCCACTGTCACGGCTCATGCCTCGGGTCATTAGTCGCCCGCT
CCGGTATCTTCACTGGCTTCGATGATTGCCGCCCCGCAGCTGCAGAGGTCACCGATCCGAGCAGTCGGCC
TCTGGTTGGTAAAGACCGTGCGACTGCCGGTGATGATCGTGTTCAAGCCATGCAGGGGGCAGGCGTGAAG
GTCATCCTTTCGGGCCACGGGGCGGCTGTTGACGAAGGTGTCGTCGCTCCCGGTGATGATGATCCCGCCG
TGATCGGTCACGTCGTTTAGTCGAGCGATGCCTGGCGTCGTAGTCACGGGTTTAGGTCAATACGACTTGC
GGTCACTGTAACGTTGCCCTCGGCGGTCACGTTAACGTCGCCTTGGGCTTCGACTTGCGCCTCCTGCACA
AGGATCACAATCCGTCCTTGGGCTGCGGTGAGGTCGATCTTGTACTCATGCGCTTCGCGGTCGTACTGGA
TGATTGAGTCATCCTCGAACTGCGTCTTTTGGATCGTTTCTTTGTCCTCGATCTGGGGGTAGTCAGTCGA
GAACGCGCCGGGCATCGCGAAGCCCTGACTGATCTCGCCGGAGGGGGCCATCACGACGACGGCCTCACCG
ACCTCGGGCGCCCACCAGAACCGATCCTTGCCCGCTCGCTGCGTGAGCCACGGAATCCAGTCAGTGAGGA
GCAGCGCCTCGCCGCTCTCCTCGTCTTCCTCGATCGCGACACGGATCAGCCCCTTGGGATAGTCAGCCTC
GGCTACCCTGCCTACGCGGAGCAAGTTGCCGTGACGCCGACTGTCTCGAGTCTAGTCGCGTTGCTGGCGT
TTTTCCATAGGCTCCGCCCCCCTGACGAGCATCACAAAAATCGACGCTCAAGTCAGAGGTGGCGAAACCC
GACAGGACTATAAAGATACCAGGCGTTTCCCCCTGGAAGCTCCCTCGTGCGCTCTCCTGTTCCGACCCTG
CCGCTTACCGGATACCTGTCCGCCTTTCTCCCTTCGGGAAGCGTGGCGCTTTCTCATAGCTCACGCTGTA
GGTATCTCAGTTCGGTGTAGGTCGTTCGCTCCAAGCTGGGCTGTGTGCACGAACCCCCCGTTCAGCCCGA
CCGCTGCGCCTTATCCGGTAACTATCGTCTTGAGTCCAACCCGGTAAGACACGACTTATCGCCACTGGCA
GCAGCCACTGGTAACAGGATTAGCAGAGCGAGGTATGTAGGCGGTGCTACAGAGTTCTTGAAGTGGTGGC
CTAACTACGGCTACACTAGAAGAACAGTATTTGGTATCTGCGCTCTGCTGAAGCCAGTTACCTTCGGAAA
AAGAGTTGGTAGCTCTTGATCCGGCAAACAAACCACCGCTGGTAGCGGTGGTTTTTTTGTTTGCAAGCAG
CAGATTACGCGCAGAAAAAAAGGATCTCAAGAAGATCCTTTGATCTTTTCTACGGGGTCTGACGCTCAGT
CTAGTTCAGCCAGCTCGTCGTGATGTCGAAACCCAAGCCACCCTCAGAGGTGAAGGCCGCTTCGAGCACA
TCGGGAAGCGTGTCGACGACGGTGCTCGGTGCCTCGGGTAAGAGCCAGATAGATGCGGTGACGTTCACCG
TCGCGATCGTGGCGGGAACCACGGTCACTGCGTCCGTTACAACTCGCACGTCGTCGGCCAGCACGACTGA
CTCGACGGCTTCGATTAGCCCGGGAGAGGCAAGGCCATCAGGCTCGGTAGACAGAATGCTGATTAACACC
TCGCCGGGAGCAGGGCTGCTCACAGCCGCGTCCTTCACCCGTGGGTCAGCCGTCAGCGCTTGATAGCGGT
ACCAGGCCGCACCGCCTGCGGTCGAGCTGCCCTTGATCCGCTCGATGGTGCGATCGCGAAGCTCGCCATC
CGGCTCATTCGGCTGCCGCACCACGCCGTAGAACGCGGCAAGGTTGTCGAGGTCGGGGCCGTTTGAGTAG
CGAAGCAGTGTCGCAAGAAGTGCGTCGTTGATCCGCTGACGCAGGATCAGCTCGCGGGCTGCGCAGACCT
CCAGCAGCTTGATGACCGGGTCGGATTCGAGGATGGCGGTGTAGCTGGCGTCACGCGATCGCAGGTCGTC
GATCAAGTCCTGCAGGATCAGTTCAAAGTCCAGCGCTTCGATGATGGTGGGCGCGGGAATCGTAGCAAAG
TCAAGAACGGTCATGAGACGACTAAGCCCTCCAGCGTGATACGCCTGCCCTCG
Features (pLannotate 1.2.2; 20 found; start..end, strand, type, name):
    164..207     -  terminator     rrnB T1 terminator: Escherichia coli rrnB; transcription terminator T1 from the E. coli rrnB gene
    339..366     +  terminator     rrnB T2 terminator: transcription terminator T2 from the E. coli rrnB gene
    388..407     +  protein_bind   lac operator (symmetric): The lac repressor binds to the lac operator to inhibit transcription in E. coli. This inhibition can be relieved by adding lactose or isopropyl-β-D-thiogalactopyranoside (IPTG). The symmetric lac operator was optimized for tight binding of lac repressor. lac repressor encoded by lacI
    425..452     +  promoter       lac UV5 promoter (fragment): E. coli lac promoter with an "up" mutation
    456..478     +  protein_bind   lac operator (fragment): The lac repressor binds to the lac operator to inhibit transcription in E. coli. This inhibition can be relieved by adding lactose or isopropyl-β-D-thiogalactopyranoside (IPTG). lac repressor encoded by lacI
    521..1939    +  CDS            cbbL: RBL1_HALNC - Experimental evidence at protein level: Swiss-Prot protein existence level 1. Alpha-carboxysomes are able to assemble in the absence of RuBisCO, unlike beta-carboxysomes. The RuBisCO large subunit is required for enzyme integration into carboxysomes; replacing it with the carboxysomally targeted gene (Tcr_0838, AC Q31HD9) of H.crungenus places RuBisCO in the carboxysome, while the non-carboxysomal large subunit of H.crungenus (Tcr_0427, AC Q31IK0) is not incorporated in the carboxysome. From Halothiobacillus neapolitanus (strain ATCC 23641 / c2) (Thiobacillus neapolitanus).
   1979..2308    +  CDS            cbbS: RBS_HALNC - Also known as rbcS. Experimental evidence at protein level: Swiss-Prot protein existence level 1. RuBisCO catalyzes two reactions: the carboxylation of D- ribulose 1,5-bisphosphate, the primary event in carbon dioxide fixation, as well as the oxidative fragmentation of the pentose substrate. Both reactions occur simultaneously and in competition at the same active site (Ref.3, PubMed:18258595, PubMed:18974784). There are estimated to be 270 RuBisCO heterohexadecamers per carboxysome (Ref.6). From Halothiobacillus neapolitanus (strain ATCC 23641 / c2) (Thiobacillus neapolitanus).
   2379..4418    +  CDS            csoS2 (fragment): CSOS2_HALNC - Experimental evidence at protein level: Swiss-Prot protein existence level 1. Unlike beta-carboxysomes, alpha-carboxysomes (Cb) can form without cargo protein. CsoS2 is essential for Cb formation and is also capable of targeting foreign proteins to the Cb. The Cb shell assembles with the aid of CsoS2; CsoS1A, CsoS1B and CsoS1C form the majority of the shell while CsoS4A and CsoS4B form vertices. CsoS1D forms pseudohexamers that probably control metabolite flux into and out of the shell. From Halothiobacillus neapolitanus (strain ATCC 23641 / c2) (Thiobacillus neapolitanus).
   4445..5986    +  CDS            csoS3: CSOCA_HALNC - Also known as ORF1 From Halothiobacillus neapolitanus (strain ATCC 23641 / c2) (Thiobacillus neapolitanus).
   5986..6234    +  CDS            csoS4A: CSS4A_HALNC - Also known as orfA From Halothiobacillus neapolitanus (strain ATCC 23641 / c2) (Thiobacillus neapolitanus).
   6237..6479    +  CDS            csoS4B: CSS4B_HALNC - Also known as orfB From Halothiobacillus neapolitanus (strain ATCC 23641 / c2) (Thiobacillus neapolitanus).
   6534..6827    +  CDS            csoS1C: CSOSC_HALNC - Also known as Orf1 From Halothiobacillus neapolitanus (strain ATCC 23641 / c2) (Thiobacillus neapolitanus).
   6905..7198    +  CDS            csoS1A: CSOSA_HALNC - Also known as csoS1 From Halothiobacillus neapolitanus (strain ATCC 23641 / c2) (Thiobacillus neapolitanus).
   7313..7642    +  CDS            csoS1B: CSOSB_HALNC - Also known as Orf3 From Halothiobacillus neapolitanus (strain ATCC 23641 / c2) (Thiobacillus neapolitanus).
   7667..8305    +  CDS            csoS1D: CSOSD_HALNC - Experimental evidence at protein level: Swiss-Prot protein existence level 1. Unlike beta-carboxysomes, alpha-carboxysomes (Cb) can form without cargo protein. CsoS2 is essential for Cb formation and is also capable of targeting foreign proteins to the Cb. The Cb shell assembles with the aid of CsoS2; CsoS1A, CsoS1B and CsoS1C form the majority of the shell while CsoS4A and CsoS4B form vertices. CsoS1D forms pseudohexamers that probably control metabolite flux into and out of the shell. From Halothiobacillus neapolitanus (strain ATCC 23641 / c2) (Thiobacillus neapolitanus).
   8317..8405    +  promoter       cat promoter (fragment): promoter of the E. coli cat gene encoding chloramphenicol acetyltransferase
   8406..9062    +  CDS            cat: CAT_ECOLX - Experimental evidence at protein level: Swiss-Prot protein existence level 1. This enzyme is an effector of chloramphenicol resistance in bacteria. From Escherichia coli. This protein is used as a marker in many commonly used cloning vectors, such as pACYC184.
   9130..9207    +  promoter       lacIq promoter: lacI (mutant); In the lacIq allele, a single base change in the promoter boosts expression of the lacI gene about 10-fold.
   9208..10290   +  CDS            lacI: lac repressor; lacI; The lac repressor binds to the lac operator to inhibit transcription in E. coli. This inhibition can be relieved by adding lactose or isopropyl-β-D-thiogalactopyranoside (IPTG).
  11272..11860   -  rep_origin     ori: high-copy-number ColE1/pMB1/pBR322/pUC origin of replication
