[The description below was written by a language model from this plasmid's Addgene catalogue record and pLannotate feature annotations shown in this document.]
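Description:
pLz76_CB_operon_CsoS2_N4 is a bacterial expression plasmid of about 12.7 kb, built on the NS3 backbone, that carries a roughly 7.8 kb α-carboxysome operon from Halothiobacillus neapolitanus. It replicates from a ColE1/pMB1-type origin (the catalogue lists copy number as unknown) and is selected with chloramphenicol through a cat gene driven by its own promoter. The operon sits downstream of rrnB T1/T2 terminators, which insulate it from upstream read-through. It is transcribed from a lac UV5-type promoter flanked by a symmetric lac operator and a second lac operator. A lacI gene under the lacIq promoter on the same plasmid supplies repressor, so expression is repressed until induced with IPTG or lactose.

The polycistronic insert encodes the Rubisco large and small subunits (CbbL, CbbS), the scaffolding protein CsoS2, the carboxysomal carbonic anhydrase CsoSCA (annotated as csoS3), the vertex proteins CsoS4A and CsoS4B, the major shell proteins CsoS1C, CsoS1A and CsoS1B, and the pseudohexameric shell protein CsoS1D. The defining change relative to the parent construct pLz37 is a deletion of amino acids 1–189 of CsoS2. This removes N-terminal domain repeats N1, N2 and N3, and the name suggests that only N4 is retained. The feature tables accordingly annotate csoS2 as a fragment. The associated study concerns multivalent CsoS2–Rubisco interactions in α-carboxysome formation, so the plasmid appears intended for testing how reducing the number of these repeats affects heterologous carboxysome assembly and Rubisco encapsulation.

The depositor and sequencing-derived records differ slightly in length but agree on the main features. Only the depositor record carries a short phage P2 W fragment annotation near the origin, which is probably a backbone remnant.
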