Addgene plasmid #140858: pLz76_CB_operon_CsoS2_N4
Purpose: Same as pLz37 but with CsoS2 truncated such that NTD repeats N1, N2, and N3 are removed
Depositing lab: David Savage. Depositing organization: University of California, Berkeley. Publication: Multivalent interactions between CsoS2 and Rubisco mediate alpha-carboxysome formation. Oltrogge LM, Chaijarasphong T, Chen AW, Bolin ER, Marqusee S, Savage DF. Nat Struct Mol Biol. 2020 Mar;27(3):281-287. doi: 10.1038/s41594-020-0387-7. Epub 2020 Mar 2. PubMed 32123388.
Backbone
  Vector backbone: NS3
  Backbone size w/o insert (bp): 4891
  Total vector size (bp): 12679
  Vector type: Bacterial Expression
Growth in bacteria
  Bacterial resistance: Chloramphenicol, 25 μg/mL
  Growth temperature: 37°C
  Growth strain: DH5alpha
  Copy number: Unknown
Gene/Insert
  Gene/Insert name: CbbL, CbbS, CsoS2 (delN1-N3), CsoSCA, CsoS4A, CsoS4B, CsoS1C, CsoS1A, CsoS1B, CsoS1D
  Species: Halothiobacillus neapolitanus
  Insert size (bp): 7790
  Mutation: deleted amino acids 1-189 of CsoS2
Terms and licenses: Academic/Nonprofit Terms; Industry Terms: Not Available to Industry
How to cite: pLz76_CB_operon_CsoS2_N4 was a gift from David Savage (Addgene plasmid # 140858 ; http://n2t.net/addgene:140858 ; RRID:Addgene_140858)
